>Addgene plasmid #161946 | IBMc228 | addgene full sequence | sequence record 326343 | Addgene NGS Result
TTACGCCCCGCCCTGCCACTCATCGCAGTACTGTTGTAATTCATTAAGCATTCTGCCGACATGGAAGCCA
TCACAAACGGCATGATGAACCTGAATCGCCAGCGGCATCAGCACCTTGTCGCCTTGCGTATAATATTTGC
CCATGGTGAAAACGGGGGCGAAGAAGTTGTCCATATTGGCCACGTTTAAATCAAAACTGGTGAAACTCAC
CCAGGGATTGGCTGAAACGAAAAACATATTCTCAATAAACCCTTTAGGGAAATAGGCCAGGTTTTCACCG
TAACACGCCACATCTTGCGAATATATGTGTAGAAACTGCCGGAAATCGTCGTGGTATTCACTCCAGAGCG
ATGAAAACGTTTCAGTTTGCTCATGGAAAACGGTGTAACAAGGGTGAACACTATCCCATATCACCAGCTC
ACCGTCTTTCATTGCCATACGAAATTCCGGATGAGCATTCATCAGGCGGGCAAGAATGTGAATAAAGGCC
GGATAAAACTTGTGCTTATTTTTCTTTACGGTCTTTAAAAAGGCCGTAATATCCAGCTGAACGGTCTGGT
TATAGGTACATTGAGCAACTGACTGAAATGCCTCAAAATGTTCTTTACGATGCCATTGGGATATATCAAC
GGTGGTATATCCAGTGATTTTTTTCTCCATTTTAGCTTCCTTAGCTCCTGAAAATCTCGATAACTCAAAA
AATACGCCCGGTAGTGATCTTATTTCATTATGGTGAAAGTTGGAACCTCTTACGTGCCCGATCAACTCGA
GTGCCACCTGACGTCTAAGAAACCATTATTATCATGACATTAACCTATAAAAATAGGCGTATCACGAGGC
AGAATTTCAGATAAAAAAAATCCTTAGCTTTCGCTAAGGATGATTTCTGGAATTCGCGGCCGCTTCTAGA
GGGTCTCAGGTCGGAATCGAAGGTTTAACAACCCGTAAACTCGCCCAGAAGCTAGGTGTAGAGCAGCCTA
CATTGTATTGGCATGTAAAAAATAAGCGGGCTTTGCTCGACGCCTTAGCCATTGAGATGTTAGATAGGCA
CCATACTCACTTTTGCCCTTTAGAAGGGGAAAGCTGGCAAGATTTTTTACGTAATAACGCTAAAAGTTTT
AGATGTGCTTTACTAAGTCATCGCGATGGAGCAAAAGTACATTTAGGTACACGGCCTACAGAAAAACAGT
ATGAAACTCTCGAAAATCAATTAGCCTTTTTATGCCAACAAGGTTTTTCACTAGAGAATGCATTATATGC
ACTCAGCGCTGTGGGGCATTTTACTTTAGGTTGCGTATTGGAAGATCAAGAGCATCAAGTCGCTAAAGAA
GAAAGGGAAACACCTACTACTGATAGTATGCCGCCATTATTACGACAAGCTATCGAATTATTTGATCACC
AAGGTGCAGAGCCAGCCTTCTTATTCGTGAGACCTACTAGTAGCGGCCGCTGCAGTCCGGCAAAAAAGGG
CAAGGTGTCACCACCCTGCCCTTTTTCTTTAAAACCGAAAAGATTACTTCGCGTTATGCAGGCTTCCTCG
CTCACTGACTCGCTGCGCTCGGTCGTTCGGCTGCGGCGAGCGGTATCAGCTCACTCAAAGGCGGTAATAC
GGTTATCCACAGAATCAGGGGATAACGCAGGAAAGAACATGTGAGCAAAAGGCCAGCAAAAGGCCAGGAA
CCGTAAAAAGGCCGCGTTGCTGGCGTTTTTCCACAGGCTCCGCCCCCCTGACGAGCATCACAAAAATCGA
CGCTCAAGTCAGAGGTGGCGAAACCCGACAGGACTATAAAGATACCAGGCGTTTCCCCCTGGAAGCTCCC
TCGTGCGCTCTCCTGTTCCGACCCTGCCGCTTACCGGATACCTGTCCGCCTTTCTCCCTTCGGGAAGCGT
GGCGCTTTCTCATAGCTCACGCTGTAGGTATCTCAGTTCGGTGTAGGTCGTTCGCTCCAAGCTGGGCTGT
GTGCACGAACCCCCCGTTCAGCCCGACCGCTGCGCCTTATCCGGTAACTATCGTCTTGAGTCCAACCCGG
TAAGACACGACTTATCGCCACTGGCAGCAGCCACTGGTAACAGGATTAGCAGAGCGAGGTATGTAGGCGG
TGCTACAGAGTTCTTGAAGTGGTGGCCTAACTACGGCTACACTAGAAGAACAGTATTTGGTATCTGCGCT
CTGCTGAAGCCAGTTACCTTCGGAAAAAGAGTTGGTAGCTCTTGATCCGGCAAACAAACCACCGCTGGTA
GCGGTGGTTTTTTTGTTTGCAAGCAGCAGATTACGCGCAGAAAAAAAGGATCTCAAGAAGATCCTTTGAT
CTTTTCTACGGGGTCTGACGCTCAGTGGAACGAAAACTCACGTTAAGGGATTTTGGTCATGAGATTATCA
AAAAGGATCTTCACCTAGATCCTTTTAAATTAAAAATGAAGTTTTAAATCAATCTAAAGTATATATGAGT
AAACTTGGTCTCGACAGCTCGAGGCTTGGATTCTCACCAATAAAAAACGCCCGGCGGCAACCGAGCGTTC
TGAACAAATCCAGATGGAGTTCTGAGGTCATTACTGGATCTATCAACAGGAGTCCAAGCGAGCTCGATAT
CAAA
Features (pLannotate 1.2.2; 9 found; start..end, strand, type, name):
      4..660     -  CDS            cat: CAT_ECOLX - Experimental evidence at protein level: Swiss-Prot protein existence level 1. This enzyme is an effector of chloramphenicol resistance in bacteria. From Escherichia coli. This protein is used as a marker in many commonly used cloning vectors, such as pACYC184.
    661..758     -  promoter       cat promoter: promoter of the E. coli cat gene encoding chloramphenicol acetyltransferase
    844..887     -  terminator     bacterial terminator: putative bacterial transcription terminator
    890..911     +  misc_feature   BioBrick prefix: BioBrick prefix for parts that do not start with "ATG"
    918..1427    +  CDS            TetR (fragment): tetracycline repressor TetR; tetR from transposon Tn10; TetR binds to the tetracycline operator tetO to inhibit transcription. This inhibition can be relieved by adding tetracycline or doxycycline.
   1435..1455    +  misc_feature   BioBrick suffix: universal suffix for all parts
   1456..1513    +  terminator     his operon terminator: This putative transcriptin terminator from the E. coli his operon has a 2-bp deletion introduced during synthesis. Its efficiency has not been determined.
   1708..2296    -  rep_origin     ori: high-copy-number ColE1/pMB1/pBR322/pUC origin of replication
   2480..2574    -  terminator     lambda t0 terminator: transcription terminator from phage lambda
