[The description below was written by a language model from this plasmid's Addgene catalogue record and pLannotate feature annotations shown in this document.]
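Description:
IBMc228 is a small (about 2.6 kb) high-copy bacterial plasmid built on a modified pSB1C3 BioBrick backbone, designated pSB1C3(BsmBI-,BsaI+). It serves as a staging vector for the intein-assisted bisection mapping (IBM) workflow applied to the tetracycline repressor TetR. It replicates in E. coli from a ColE1/pUC-type origin and is selected with chloramphenicol through a cat (chloramphenicol acetyltransferase) gene driven by its native promoter. As the backbone name and stated purpose indicate, the backbone elements were made free of interfering Type IIS restriction sites. An additional BsaI site was deliberately introduced into the backbone so that digestion products can be more easily separated by size.

The insert, assembled by Gibson cloning, is a fragment of Tn10 TetR covering residues 20–188, flanked on both sides by BsaI sites and sitting between the BioBrick prefix and suffix. The feature table annotates this as a partial TetR coding sequence of roughly 510 bp. No promoter or ribosome binding site is annotated upstream of it, so the fragment appears to be held as a cloning substrate rather than expressed, although the catalogue lists the vector type as bacterial expression. The cloning region is insulated by transcription terminators, namely a putative bacterial terminator upstream and the his operon terminator downstream, and a lambda t0 terminator lies elsewhere in the backbone.

The BsaI-releasable TetR segment presumably lets the region targeted for split-site insertion be excised and moved into downstream constructs by Type IIS assembly, though the record does not detail these steps. This fits the associated work on systematically inserting split inteins into proteins to build Boolean logic gates and reduce basal activity.
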