Addgene plasmid #161946: IBMc228
Purpose: Contains Type IIS restriction site free elements for IBM staging vectors. Additional BsaI site to facilitate size selection. Staging plasmid for IBM on TetR
Depositing lab: Baojun Wang. Depositing organization: University of Edinburgh. Publication: A systematic approach to inserting split inteins for Boolean logic gate engineering and basal activity reduction. Ho TYH, Shao A, Lu Z, Savilahti H, Menolascina F, Wang L, Dalchau N, Wang B. Nat Commun. 2021 Apr 13;12(1):2200. doi: 10.1038/s41467-021-22404-9. PubMed 33850130.
Backbone
  Vector backbone: pSB1C3(BsmBI-,BsaI+)
  Backbone manufacturer: Baojun Wang's Lab
  Vector type: Bacterial Expression
Growth in bacteria
  Bacterial resistance: Chloramphenicol, 25 μg/mL
  Growth temperature: 37°C
  Growth strain: DH5alpha
  Copy number: High Copy
Gene/Insert
  Gene/Insert name: pSB1C3(BsmBI-,BsaI+)-BsaI-TetR(20-188)-BsaI
  Species: Synthetic
  Cloning method: Gibson Cloning
  Sequencing primers: 5′ VF2 - TGCCACCTGACGTCTAAGAA; 3′ VR - ATTACCGCCTTTGAGTGAGC
Terms and licenses: Academic/Nonprofit Terms; Industry Terms: Not Available to Industry
How to cite: IBMc228 was a gift from Baojun Wang (Addgene plasmid # 161946 ; http://n2t.net/addgene:161946 ; RRID:Addgene_161946)
